Addgene plasmid #164543: PD30
Purpose: Expresses Drd1-Ub
Depositing lab: Gregory Pazour. Depositing organization: University of Massachusetts, Worcester. Publication: Ubiquitin links smoothened to intraflagellar transport to regulate Hedgehog signaling. Desai PB, Stuck MW, Lv B, Pazour GJ. J Cell Biol. 2020 Jul 6;219(7). pii: 151798. doi: 10.1083/jcb.201912104. PubMed 32435793.
Backbone
  Vector backbone: Phage lentivirus
  Vector type: Lentiviral
  Selectable markers: Blasticidin
Growth in bacteria
  Bacterial resistance: Ampicillin, 100 μg/mL
  Growth temperature: 37°C
  Growth strain: NEB Stable
  Copy number: High Copy
Gene/Insert
  Gene/Insert name: Dopamine receptor D1
  Species: M. musculus (mouse)
  Mutation: WT
  Entrez Gene: Drd1 (a.k.a. C030036C15Rik, Drd-1, Drd1a, Gpcr15)
  Promoter: CMV
  Tag / fusion protein: FLAG-Ub (C terminal on insert)
  Cloning method: Gibson Cloning
Terms and licenses: Academic/Nonprofit Terms; Industry Terms: Not Available to Industry
How to cite: PD30 was a gift from Gregory Pazour (Addgene plasmid # 164543 ; http://n2t.net/addgene:164543 ; RRID:Addgene_164543)
