[The description below was written by a language model from this plasmid's Addgene catalogue record and pLannotate feature annotations shown in this document.]
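Description:
PD30 is a lentiviral expression plasmid built on a pHAGE-type HIV-1-derived backbone, designed to express mouse dopamine receptor D1 (Drd1) fused at its C terminus to ubiquitin. It is maintained in E. coli through a high-copy ColE1/pUC-type origin and an ampicillin resistance gene. The sequenced plasmid is about 9.1 kb. The viral portion carries the elements expected of a transfer vector: HIV-1 long terminal repeat sequences flanking the cargo, the Ψ packaging signal with an adjoining gag fragment, the Rev response element for Rev-dependent nuclear export of the genomic RNA, and the central polypurine tract/termination sequence that aids nuclear import of the reverse-transcribed genome. Because the structural and enzymatic viral genes are absent, particle production depends on packaging and envelope functions supplied separately.

The payload is a single bicistronic transcription unit driven by the human CMV immediate-early enhancer and promoter. The wild-type mouse Drd1 coding sequence is followed in turn by a 3xFLAG epitope and a ubiquitin unit annotated as human UBC-derived, giving a Drd1-FLAG-Ub fusion that can be detected through the FLAG tag. Downstream, an EMCV IRES directs translation of blasticidin S deaminase from the same mRNA, so that blasticidin selection enriches for transduced cells expressing the receptor fusion. A WPRE following the resistance gene enhances transcript stability and expression.

The stated purpose is simply expression of Drd1-Ub. The associated study concerns how ubiquitin connects smoothened to intraflagellar transport in Hedgehog signaling, which suggests that the construct tests the effect of an appended ubiquitin on the trafficking of a different membrane receptor, although the record does not spell out the experiment.
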