Features (pLannotate 1.2.2; 27 found; start..end, strand, type, name):
    571..681     +  CDS            nef (fragment): NEF_SIVS4 - Experimental evidence at protein level: Swiss-Prot protein existence level 1. Interferes with TCR signaling from the cell membrane. Interacts with CD247/TCRZ (TCR zeta chain) and exert potent down- regulation of cell surface TCR/CD3 complexes. From Simian immunodeficiency virus (isolate F236/smH4) (SIV-sm) (Simian immunodeficiency virus sooty mangabey monkey).
    724..904     +  LTR            5' LTR (truncated): truncated 5' long terminal repeat (LTR) from HIV-1
   1037..1141    +  promoter       AmpR promoter: bla
   1142..2002    +  CDS            AmpR: β-lactamase; bla; confers resistance to ampicillin, carbenicillin, and related antibiotics
   2173..2761    +  rep_origin     ori: high-copy-number ColE1/pMB1/pBR322/pUC origin of replication
   2944..2998    +  CDS            lacI (fragment): lac repressor; lacI; The lac repressor binds to the lac operator to inhibit transcription in E. coli. This inhibition can be relieved by adding lactose or isopropyl-β-D-thiogalactopyranoside (IPTG).
   3004..3097    +  rep_origin     SV40 ori (fragment): SV40 origin of replication
   3122..3159    +  CDS            lacI (fragment): lac repressor; lacI; The lac repressor binds to the lac operator to inhibit transcription in E. coli. This inhibition can be relieved by adding lactose or isopropyl-β-D-thiogalactopyranoside (IPTG).
   3172..3193    +  protein_bind   CAP binding site: CAP binding activates transcription in the presence of cAMP. E. coli catabolite activator protein
   3208..3238    +  promoter       lac promoter: promoter for the E. coli lac operon
   3246..3262    +  protein_bind   lac operator: The lac repressor binds to the lac operator to inhibit transcription in E. coli. This inhibition can be relieved by adding lactose or isopropyl-β-D-thiogalactopyranoside (IPTG). lac repressor encoded by lacI
   3296..3379    +  polyA_signal   SV40 poly(A) signal (fragment): SV40 polyadenylation signal
   3546..3875    +  CDS            nef (fragment): NEF_HV1BR - Experimental evidence at protein level: Swiss-Prot protein existence level 1. Extracellular Nef protein targets CD4(+) T-lymphocytes for apoptosis by interacting with CXCR4 surface receptors (PubMed:14990729). From Human immunodeficiency virus type 1 group M subtype B (isolate BRU/LAI) (HIV-1).
   3923..4180    +  LTR            5' LTR (truncated): truncated 5' long terminal repeat (LTR) from HIV-1
   4227..4352    +  misc_feature   HIV-1 Ψ: packaging signal of human immunodeficiency virus type 1
   4336..4674    +  CDS            HIV-1 gag (fragment): gag protein from human immunodeficiency virus 1; gag
   4849..5082    +  misc_feature   RRE: The Rev response element (RRE) of HIV-1 allows for Rev-dependent mRNA export from the nucleus to the cytoplasm.
   5459..5559    +  CDS            Rev (fragment): human immunodeficiency virus 1 (HIV-1) Rev protein; rev; enhances nuclear export of unspliced and incompletely spliced viral mRNAs
   5607..5724    +  misc_feature   cPPT/CTS: central polypurine tract and central termination sequence of HIV-1
   5776..6079    +  enhancer       CMV enhancer: human cytomegalovirus immediate early enhancer
   6080..6283    +  promoter       CMV promoter: human cytomegalovirus (CMV) immediate early promoter
   6378..7715    +  CDS            Drd1: DRD1_MOUSE - Also known as Drd1a, Gpcr15. Experimental evidence at protein level: Swiss-Prot protein existence level 1. Dopamine receptor whose activity is mediated by G proteins which activate adenylyl cyclase. From Mus musculus (Mouse).
   7728..7793    +  CDS            3xFLAG: three tandem FLAG® epitope tags, followed by an enterokinase cleavage site
   7827..8054    +  CDS            ubiquitin: human ubiquitin C; Homo sapiens UBC
   8077..8662    +  misc_feature   IRES2: internal ribosome entry site (IRES) of the encephalomyocarditis virus (EMCV)
   8663..9061    +  CDS            BSD: blasticidin S deaminase; Aspergillus terreus BSD; confers resistance to blasticidin
   9075..576     +  misc_feature   WPRE (across the origin): woodchuck hepatitis virus posttranscriptional regulatory element
>Addgene plasmid #164543 | PD30 | addgene full sequence | sequence record 325339 | Addgene NGS Result
ATTACAAAATTTGTGAAAGATTGACTGGTATTCTTAACTATGTTGCTCCTTTTACGCTATGTGGATACGC
TGCTTTAATGCCTTTGTATCATGCTATTGCTTCCCGTATGGCTTTCATTTTCTCCTCCTTGTATAAATCC
TGGTTGCTGTCTCTTTATGAGGAGTTGTGGCCCGTTGTCAGGCAACGTGGCGTGGTGTGCACTGTGTTTG
CTGACGCAACCCCCACTGGTTGGGGCATTGCCACCACCTGTCAGCTCCTTTCCGGGACTTTCGCTTTCCC
CCTCCCTATTGCCACGGCGGAACTCATCGCCGCCTGCCTTGCCCGCTGCTGGACAGGGGCTCGGCTGTTG
GGCACTGACAATTCCGTGGTGTTGTCGGGGAAATCATCGTCCTTTCCTTGGCTGCTCGCCTGTGTTGCCA
CCTGGATTCTGCGCGGGACGTCCTTCTGCTACGTCCCTTCGGCCCTCAATCCAGCGGACCTTCCTTCCCG
CGGCCTGCTGCCGGCTCTGCGGCCTCTTCCGCGTCTTCGCCTTCGCCCTCAGACGAGTCGGATCTCCCTT
TGGGCCGCCTCCCCGCCTGGTACCTTTAAGACCAATGACTTACAAGGCAGCTGTAGATCTTAGCCACTTT
TTAAAAGAAAAGGGGGGACTGGAAGGGCTAATTCACTCCCAACGAAGACAAGATCACCTGCAGGACAGGC
GCGCCCTGCTTTTTGCTTGTACTGGGTCTCTCTGGTTAGACCAGATCTGAGCCTGGGAGCTCTCTGGCTA
ACTAGGGAACCCACTGCTTAAGCCTCAATAAAGCTTGCCTTGAGTGCTTCAAGTAGTGTGTGCCCGTCTG
TTGTGTGACTCTGGTAACTAGAGATCCCTCAGACCCTTTTAGTCAGTGTGGAAAATCTCTAGCACCCGGG
CGATTAAGGAAAGGGCTAGATCATTCTTGAAGACGAAAGGGCCTCGTGATACGCCTATTTTTATAGGTTA
ATGTCATGATAATAATGGTTTCTTAGACGTCAGGTGGCACTTTTCGGGGAAATGTGCGCGGAACCCCTAT
TTGTTTATTTTTCTAAATACATTCAAATATGTATCCGCTCATGAGACAATAACCCTGATAAATGCTTCAA
TAATATTGAAAAAGGAAGAGTATGAGTATTCAACATTTCCGTGTCGCCCTTATTCCCTTTTTTGCGGCAT
TTTGCCTTCCTGTTTTTGCTCACCCAGAAACGCTGGTGAAAGTAAAAGATGCTGAAGATCAGTTGGGTGC
ACGAGTGGGTTACATCGAACTGGATCTCAACAGCGGTAAGATCCTTGAGAGTTTTCGCCCCGAAGAACGT
TTTCCAATGATGAGCACTTTTAAAGTTCTGCTATGTGGCGCGGTATTATCCCGTGTTGACGCCGGGCAAG
AGCAACTCGGTCGCCGCATACACTATTCTCAGAATGACTTGGTTGAGTACTCACCAGTCACAGAAAAGCA
TCTTACGGATGGCATGACAGTAAGAGAATTATGCAGTGCTGCCATAACCATGAGTGATAACACTGCGGCC
AACTTACTTCTGACAACGATCGGAGGACCGAAGGAGCTAACCGCTTTTTTGCACAACATGGGGGATCATG
TAACTCGCCTTGATCGTTGGGAACCGGAGCTGAATGAAGCCATACCAAACGACGAGCGTGACACCACGAT
GCCTGTAGCAATGGCAACAACGTTGCGCAAACTATTAACTGGCGAACTACTTACTCTAGCTTCCCGGCAA
CAATTAATAGACTGGATGGAGGCGGATAAAGTTGCAGGACCACTTCTGCGCTCGGCCCTTCCGGCTGGCT
GGTTTATTGCTGATAAATCTGGAGCCGGTGAGCGTGGGTCTCGCGGTATCATTGCAGCACTGGGGCCAGA
TGGTAAGCCCTCCCGTATCGTAGTTATCTACACGACGGGGAGTCAGGCAACTATGGATGAACGAAATAGA
CAGATCGCTGAGATAGGTGCCTCACTGATTAAGCATTGGTAACTGTCAGACCAAGTTTACTCATATATAC
TTTAGATTGATTTAAAACTTCATTTTTAATTTAAAAGGATCTAGGTGAAGATCCTTTTTGATAATCTCAT
GACCAAAATCCCTTAACGTGAGTTTTCGTTCCACTGAGCGTCAGACCCCGTAGAAAAGATCAAAGGATCT
TCTTGAGATCCTTTTTTTCTGCGCGTAATCTGCTGCTTGCAAACAAAAAAACCACCGCTACCAGCGGTGG
TTTGTTTGCCGGATCAAGAGCTACCAACTCTTTTTCCGAAGGTAACTGGCTTCAGCAGAGCGCAGATACC
AAATACTGTTCTTCTAGTGTAGCCGTAGTTAGGCCACCACTTCAAGAACTCTGTAGCACCGCCTACATAC
CTCGCTCTGCTAATCCTGTTACCAGTGGCTGCTGCCAGTGGCGATAAGTCGTGTCTTACCGGGTTGGACT
CAAGACGATAGTTACCGGATAAGGCGCAGCGGTCGGGCTGAACGGGGGGTTCGTGCACACAGCCCAGCTT
GGAGCGAACGACCTACACCGAACTGAGATACCTACAGCGTGAGCTATGAGAAAGCGCCACGCTTCCCGAA
GGGAGAAAGGCGGACAGGTATCCGGTAAGCGGCAGGGTCGGAACAGGAGAGCGCACGAGGGAGCTTCCAG
GGGGAAACGCCTGGTATCTTTATAGTCCTGTCGGGTTTCGCCACCTCTGACTTGAGCGTCGATTTTTGTG
ATGCTCGTCAGGGGGGCGGAGCCTATGGAAAAACGCCAGCAACGCGGCCTTTTTACGGTTCCTGGCCTTT
TGCTGGCCTTTTGCTCACATGTTCTTTCCTGCGTTATCCCCTGATTCTGTGGATAACCGTATTACCGCCT
TTGAGTGAGCTGATACCGCTCGCCGCAGCCGAACGACCGAGCGCAGCGAGTCAGTGAGCGAGGAAGCGGA
AGAGCGCCCAATACGCAAACCGCCTCTCCCCGCGCGTTGGCCGATTCATTAATGCAGCAAGCTCATGGCT
GACTAATTTTTTTTATTTATGCAGAGGCCGAGGCCGCCTCGGCCTCTGAGCTATTCCAGAAGTAGTGAGG
AGGCTTTTTTGGAGGCCTAGGCTTTTGCAAAAAGCTCCCCGTGGCACGACAGGTTTCCCGACTGGAAAGC
GGGCAGTGAGCGCAACGCAATTAATGTGAGTTAGCTCACTCATTAGGCACCCCAGGCTTTACACTTTATG
CTTCCGGCTCGTATGTTGTGTGGAATTGTGAGCGGATAACAATTTCACACAGGAAACAGCTATGACATGA
TTACGAATTTCACAAATAAAGCATTTTTTTCACTGCATTCTAGTTGTGGTTTGTCCAAACTCATCAATGT
ATCTTATCATGTCTGGATCAACTGGATAACTCAAGCTAACCAAAATCATCCCAAACTTCCCACCCCATAC
CCTATTACCACTGCCAATTACCTGTGGTTTCATTTACTCTAAACCTGTGATTCCTCTGAATTATTTTCAT
TTTAAAGAAATTGTATTTGTTAAATATGTACTACAAACTTAGTAGTTGGAAGGGCTAATTCACTCCCAAA
GAAGACAAGATATCCTTGATCTGTGGATCTACCACACACAAGGCTACTTCCCTGATTAGCAGAACTACAC
ACCAGGGCCAGGGGTCAGATATCCACTGACCTTTGGATGGTGCTACAAGCTAGTACCAGTTGAGCCAGAT
AAGGTAGAAGAGGCCAATAAAGGAGAGAACACCAGCTTGTTACACCCTGTGAGCCTGCATGGGATGGATG
ACCCGGAGAGAGAAGTGTTAGAGTGGAGGTTTGACAGCCGCCTAGCATTTCATCACGTGGCCCGAGAGCT
GCATCCGGAGTACTTCAAGAACTGCTGATATCGAGCTTGCTACAAGGGACTTTCCGCTGGGGACTTTCCA
GGGAGGCGTGGCCTGGGCGGGACTGGGGAGTGGCGAGCCCTCAGATCCTGCATATAAGCAGCTGCTTTTT
GCCTGTACTGGGTCTCTCTGGTTAGACCAGATCTGAGCCTGGGAGCTCTCTGGCTAACTAGGGAACCCAC
TGCTTAAGCCTCAATAAAGCTTGCCTTGAGTGCTTCAAGTAGTGTGTGCCCGTCTGTTGTGTGACTCTGG
TAACTAGAGATCCCTCAGACCCTTTTAGTCAGTGTGGAAAATCTCTAGCAGTGGCGCCCGAACAGGGACT
TGAAAGCGAAAGGGAAACCAGAGGAGCTCTCTCGACGCAGGACTCGGCTTGCTGAAGCGCGCACGGCAAG
AGGCGAGGGGCGGCGACTGCAGAGTACGCCAAAAATTTTGACTAGCGGAGGCTAGAAGGAGAGAGATGGG
TGCGAGAGCGTCAGTATTAAGCGGGGGAGAATTAGATCGCGATGGGAAAAAATTCGGTTAAGGCCAGGGG
GAAAGAAAAAATATAAATTAAAACATATAGTATGGGCAAGCAGGGAGCTAGAACGATTCGCAGTTAATCC
TGGCCTGTTAGAAACATCAGAAGGCTGTAGACAAATACTGGGACAGCTACAACCATCCCTTCAGACAGGA
TCAGAAGAACTTAGATCATTATATAATACAGTAGCAACCCTCTATTGTGTGCATCAAAGGATAGAGATAA
AAGACACCAAGGAAGCTTTAGACAAGATAGAGGAAGAGCAAAACAAAAGTAAGACCACCGCACAGCAAGC
GGCCGGCCGCTGATCTTCAGACCTGGAGGAGGAGATATGAGGGACAATTGGAGAAGTGAATTATATAAAT
ATAAAGTAGTAAAAATTGAACCATTAGGAGTAGCACCCACCAAGGCAAAGAGAAGAGTGGTGCAGAGAGA
AAAAAGAGCAGTGGGAATAGGAGCTTTGTTCCTTGGGTTCTTGGGAGCAGCAGGAAGCACTATGGGCGCA
GCGTCAATGACGCTGACGGTACAGGCCAGACAATTATTGTCTGGTATAGTGCAGCAGCAGAACAATTTGC
TGAGGGCTATTGAGGCGCAACAGCATCTGTTGCAACTCACAGTCTGGGGCATCAAGCAGCTCCAGGCAAG
AATCCTGGCTGTGGAAAGATACCTAAAGGATCAACAGCTCCTGGGGATTTGGGGTTGCTCTGGAAAACTC
ATTTGCACCACTGCTGTGCCTTGGAATGCTAGTTGGAGTAATAAATCTCTGGAACAGATTTGGAATCACA
CGACCTGGATGGAGTGGGACAGAGAAATTAACAATTACACAAGCTTAATACACTCCTTAATTGAAGAATC
GCAAAACCAGCAAGAAAAGAATGAACAAGAATTATTGGAATTAGATAAATGGGCAAGTTTGTGGAATTGG
TTTAACATAACAAATTGGCTGTGGTATATAAAATTATTCATAATGATAGTAGGAGGCTTGGTAGGTTTAA
GAATAGTTTTTGCTGTACTTTCTATAGTGAATAGAGTTAGGCAGGGATATTCACCATTATCGTTTCAGAC
CCACCTCCCAACCCCGAGGGGACCCGACAGGCCCGAAGGAATAGAAGAAGAAGGTGGAGAGAGAGACAGA
GACAGATCCATTCGATTAGTGAACGGATCTCGACGGTATCGCCGAATTCTCAACAATAGGCAGTATTCAT
CCACAATTTTAAAAGAAAAGGGGGGATTGGGGGGTACAGTGCAGGGGAAAGAATAGTAGACATAATAGCA
ACAGACATACAAACTAAAGAATTACAAAAACAAATTACAAAAATTCAAAATTTTCGGGTTTATTACTCGG
ACAGCAGAGATCCAGTTTGGACTAGTGGAGTTCCGCGTTACATAACTTACGCAAAATGGCCCGCCTGGCT
GACCGCCCAACGACCCCCGCCCATTGACGTCAATAATGACCAATGTTCCCATAGTAACGCCAATAGGGAC
TTTCCATTGACGTCAATGGGTGGAGTATTTACGCAAAACTGCCCACTTGGCAGTACATCAAGTGTATCAT
TTGCCAACAACGCCCCCTATTGACGTCAATGACGCAAAATGGCCCGCCTGGCATTATGCCCAGTACATGA
CCTTATGGGACTTTCCTACTTGGCAGTACATCTACGTATTAGTCATCGCTATTACCATGGTGATGCGGTT
TTGGCAGTACATCAATGGGCGTGGATAGCGGTTTGACTCACGGGGATTTCCAAGTCTCCACCCCATTGAC
GTCAATGGGAGTTTGTTTTGGCACCAAAATCAACGGGACTTTCCAAAATGTCGTAACAACTCCGCCCCAT
TGACGCAAATGGGCGGTAGGCGTGTACGGTGGGAGGTCTATATAAGCAGAGCTCGTTTAGTGAACCGTCA
GATCGCCTGGAGACGCCATCCACGCTGTTTTGACCTCCATTCAAGACACCGGCGGCCTTAATTAATGATC
AGGCACCATGGCTCCTAACACTTCTACCATGGATGAGACTGGCCTGCCAGTGGAGAGGGACTTCTCCTTT
CGCATCCTCACAGCCTGTTTTCTGTCCCTGCTTATCCTGTCCACTCTCTTAGGGAATACCCTTGTCTGTG
CCGCTGTCATCAGGTTTCGACACCTGCGGTCCAAGGTGACCAACTTCTTTGTCATCTCTTTAGCTGTGTC
AGATCTCTTGGTGGCTGTCTTGGTCATGCCCTGGAAAGCTGTGGCTGAGATTGCTGGCTTTTGGCCCTTT
GGGTCCTTTTGTAACATTTGGGTAGCCTTTGACATCATGTGCTCCACGGCATCCATCCTTAACCTCTGTG
TGATCAGCGTGGACAGGTATTGGGCTATCTCCAGCCCTTTCCAGTATGAGAGGAAGATGACTCCGAAGGC
AGCCTTCATCCTGATTAGCGTAGCATGGACTTTGTCTGTTCTCATATCCTTCATTCCAGTGCAGCTAAGC
TGGCACAAGGCAAAACCTACATGGCCCTTGGATGGCAATTTTACTTCCCTGGAAGATGCCGAGGATGACA
ACTGTGACACGAGGTTGAGCAGGACATACGCCATTTCATCCTCCCTCATAAGCTTTTACATCCCCGTAGC
CATTATGATCGTCACTTACACCAGTATCTACAGGATTGCCCAGAAGCAAATCCGGCGCATCTCAGCTTTG
GAGAGGGCAGCAGTCCATGCCAAGAACTGCCAGACCACCACAGGTAATGGAAACCCTGTCGAATGCTCTC
AATCAGAAAGTTCCTTTAAGATGTCCTTTAAGAGGGAGACTAAAGTCCTGAAGACACTGTCTGTGATCAT
GGGGGTATTCGTGTGCTGCTGGCTCCCTTTCTTCATTTCGAACTGTATGGTGCCCTTCTGTGGCTCTGAG
GAGACCCAGCCATTCTGCATTGATTCCATCACCTTCGATGTATTTGTGTGGTTTGGCTGGGCGAATTCCT
CCCTGAACCCCATTATTTATGCTTTTAATGCCGATTTTCAGAAGGCATTCTCGACCCTCTTAGGATGCTA
TAGACTCTGCCCTACAACGAATAATGCCATAGAGACTGTAAGCATCAACAACAACGGGGCTGTGATGTTT
TCCAGCCACCATGAGCCCCGAGGCTCCATCTCCAAGGACTGTAATCTGGTTTACCTGATCCCTCATGCTG
TGGGCTCCTCTGAGGACCTGAAGAGGGAGGAGGCCGGTGGCATACCTAAGCCACTGGAGAAGCTGTCCCC
GGCCTTATCGGTCATATTGGACTATGACACCGATGTCTCTCTAGAAAAGATCCAACCCGTTACCCACAGC
GGACAGCATTCAACCGGTGCCACCATGGACTACAAAGACCATGACGGTGATTATAAAGATCATGACATCG
ATTACAAGGATGACGATGACAAGGCAGATCTCAATGGTGGTGGTGGTGGGTCGACCATGCAGATCTTCGT
GAAGACCCTGACTGGTAAGACCATCACTCTCGAAGTGGAGCCGAGTGACACCATTGAGAATGTCAAGGCA
AAGATCCAAGACAAGGAAGGCATCCCTCCTGACCAGCAGAGGTTGATCTTTGCTGGGAAACAGCTGGAAG
ATGGACGCACCCTGTCTGACTACAACATCCAGAAAGAGTCCACCCTGCACCTGGTCCTCCGTCTCAGAGG
TGGTTGAGCTTAGTAAGTAAGATCCGCCCCTCTCCCTCCCCCCCCCTAACGTTACTGGCCGAAGCCGCTT
GGAATAAGGCCGGTGTGCGTTTGTCTATATGTTATTTTCCACCATATTGCCGTCTTTTGGCAATGTGAGG
GCCCGGAAACCTGGCCCTGTCTTCTTGACGAGCATTCCTAGGGGTCTTTCCCCTCTCGCCAAAGGAATGC
AAGGTCTGTTGAATGTCGTGAAGGAAGCAGTTCCTCTGGAAGCTTCTTGAAGACAAACAACGTCTGTAGC
GACCCTTTGCAGGCAGCGGAACCCCCCACCTGGCGACAGGTGCCTCTGCGGCCAAAAGCCACGTGTATAA
GATACACCTGCAAAGGCGGCACAACCCCAGTGCCACGTTGTGAGTTGGATAGTTGTGGAAAGAGTCAAAT
GGCTCTCCTCAAGCGTATTCAACAAGGGGCTGAAGGATGCCCAGAAGGTACCCCATTGTATGGGATCTGA
TCTGGGGCCTCGGTACACATGCTTTACATGTGTTTAGTCGAGGTTAAAAAAACGTCTAGGCCCCCCGAAC
CACGGGGACGTGGTTTTCCTTTGAAAAACACGATGATAATATGGCCACAACCATGGCCAAGCCTTTGTCT
CAAGAAGAATCCACCCTCATTGAAAGAGCAACGGCTACAATCAACAGCATCCCCATCTCTGAAGACTACA
GCGTCGCCAGCGCAGCTCTCTCTAGCGACGGCCGCATCTTCACTGGTGTCAATGTATATCATTTTACTGG
GGGACCTTGTGCAGAACTCGTGGTGCTGGGCACTGCTGCTGCTGCGGCAGCTGGCAACCTGACTTGTATC
GTCGCGATCGGAAATGAGAACAGGGGCATCTTGAGCCCCTGCGGACGGTGCCGACAGGTGCTTCTCGATC
TGCATCCTGGGATCAAAGCCATAGTGAAGGACAGTGATGGACAGCCGACGGCAGTTGGGATTCGTGAATT
GCTGCCCTCTGGTTATGTGTGGGAGGGCTAACTCGAGAGATCCTAATCAACCTCTGG
